Addgene plasmid #163257: A0A0B2PSV8
Purpose: Inducible expression of UniProt identifier A0A0B2PSV8
Depositing lab: Martin Engqvist. Depositing organization: Chalmers University of Technology. Publication: Experimental and computational investigation of enzyme functional annotations uncovers misannotation in the EC 1.1.3.15 enzyme class. Rembeza E, Engqvist MKM. PLoS Comput Biol. 2021 Sep 23;17(9):e1009446. doi: 10.1371/journal.pcbi.1009446. eCollection 2021 Sep. PubMed 34555022.
Backbone
  Vector backbone: pET21a(+)
  Vector type: Bacterial Expression
Growth in bacteria
  Bacterial resistance: Ampicillin, 100 μg/mL
  Growth temperature: 37°C
  Growth strain: DH5alpha
  Copy number: High Copy
Gene/Insert
  Gene/Insert name: A0A0B2PSV8 (alt name: flavoprotein oxidoreductase)
  Species: Glycine soja
  Promoter: T7
  Tag / fusion protein: T7 (N terminal on backbone); 10xHis (C terminal on backbone)
  Cloning method: Unknown
  Sequencing primers: 5′ T7; 3′ T7-term
Terms and licenses: Academic/Nonprofit Terms; Industry Terms: Not Available to Industry
Depositor comments: Insert name is a UniProt identifier
How to cite: A0A0B2PSV8 was a gift from Martin Engqvist (Addgene plasmid # 163257 ; http://n2t.net/addgene:163257 ; RRID:Addgene_163257)
