[The description below was written by a language model from this plasmid's Addgene catalogue record and pLannotate feature annotations shown in this document.]
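Description:
A0A0B2PSV8 is a bacterial expression plasmid built on the pET21a(+) backbone for inducible production of a Glycine soja protein, annotated as a flavoprotein oxidoreductase and named after its UniProt identifier. The coding sequence sits downstream of a T7 promoter with an adjacent lac operator and the strong ribosome binding site from phage T7 gene 10, and transcription ends at the T7 terminator. The plasmid also carries lacI under its own promoter. The lac repressor it encodes keeps the T7lac promoter silent until IPTG or lactose is added, in a host that supplies T7 RNA polymerase. The catalogue lists an N-terminal T7 tag and a C-terminal 10xHis tag, both contributed by the backbone. The feature table detects a polyhistidine fragment (called as 9xHis) near the end of the expression cassette, which would allow metal-affinity purification. The insert itself is not annotated in the table, although the interval between the RBS and the His tag appears to contain it. The short match to a T7 gene 10B-derived solubility tag just before the terminator is only a fragment, and may be residual backbone sequence rather than a functional fusion.

Propagation in E. coli relies on a ColE1/pMB1-type origin, and selection is through the β-lactamase gene conferring ampicillin resistance. The record describes the plasmid as high copy, although the pBR322-derived rop gene and bom region are present, as are remnants of the tetracycline resistance gene that are not functional markers. An f1 origin permits single-stranded DNA production. The plasmid was deposited in connection with a study that experimentally tested enzyme functional annotations in the EC 1.1.3.15 class, so it is suited to recombinant expression, purification and activity characterisation of this protein.
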