Features (pLannotate 1.2.2; 18 found; start..end, strand, type, name):
      1..19      +  promoter       T7 promoter: promoter for bacteriophage T7 RNA polymerase
     20..44      +  protein_bind   lac operator: The lac repressor binds to the lac operator to inhibit transcription in E. coli. This inhibition can be relieved by adding lactose or isopropyl-β-D-thiogalactopyranoside (IPTG). lac repressor encoded by lacI
     59..81      +  RBS            RBS: efficient ribosome binding site from bacteriophage T7 gene 10 (Olins and Rangwala, 1989)
    752..775     +  CDS            9xHis (fragment): 9xHis affinity tag
    785..834     +  CDS            SET1 (fragment): solubility-enhancement tag derived from T7 phage gene 10B
    842..889     +  terminator     T7 terminator: transcription terminator for bacteriophage T7 RNA polymerase
    926..1354    +  rep_origin     f1 ori (sequence partly withheld): f1 bacteriophage origin of replication; arrow indicates direction of (+) strand synthesis
   1407..1511    +  promoter       AmpR promoter: bla
   1512..2372    +  CDS            AmpR: β-lactamase; bla; confers resistance to ampicillin, carbenicillin, and related antibiotics
   2543..3131    +  rep_origin     ori: high-copy-number ColE1/pMB1/pBR322/pUC origin of replication
   3317..3456    -  misc_feature   bom: basis of mobility region from pBR322
   3558..3749    -  CDS            rop: Rop protein, which maintains plasmids at low copy number; rop
   3766..4146    +  CDS            YPB1_ECOLX: Protein predicted: Swiss-Prot protein existence level 4. From Escherichia coli.
   4218..4509    -  CDS            TcR (fragment): tetracycline efflux protein; tet; confers resistance to tetracycline
   4524..4545    -  protein_bind   CAP binding site: CAP binding activates transcription in the presence of cAMP. E. coli catabolite activator protein
   4558..5640    -  CDS            lacI: lac repressor; lacI; The lac repressor binds to the lac operator to inhibit transcription in E. coli. This inhibition can be relieved by adding lactose or isopropyl-β-D-thiogalactopyranoside (IPTG).
   5641..5718    -  promoter       lacI promoter: lacI
   5726..6005    -  CDS            TcR (fragment): tetracycline efflux protein; tet; confers resistance to tetracycline
>Addgene plasmid #163257 | A0A0B2PSV8 | addgene full sequence | sequence record 354330 | Addgene NGS Result
TAATACGACTCACTATAGGGGAATTGTGAGCGGATAACAATTCCCCTCTAGAAATAATTTTGTTTAACTT
TAAGAAGGAGATATACATATGAAGACCGAGATGATTACAAATGTAACCGAGTACGAAGCGATCGCGAAAG
AAAAGCTGCCAAAGATGGTTTACGATTATTATGCGTCAGGCGTTACGGTATTCTTCTTCTTCAGCCAGGT
TCTTAAGGATAAGAATGTGGTAGCCCAATTGGTCCGTCGCGCGGAACGCGCTGGGTTCCAGGCCATTGCG
TTAACCGTGGACAGCCCGGTGTTGGGCCGTCGTGAAGCCGATATTAAGAACCGCTTCACACTGCCGCCGA
ACATGGTTTTCAAGAATTTCGAGCGTCTGGATCTGGGTAAGTTGGACAAGACCTGTGACAGCGTAGTAAC
CACATATGTTGCGGTTCTGTTCGATCGCAGCCTGAACTGGAAGGACATCAAGTGGCTTCTTACAATCACG
TCCCTGCCTATTCTCCTGAAAGGTGTCCTTACCGTTGAAGACACCCGTGTAGCGATCCAGGCCGGCGCGG
CGGAAATCATCGTATCAAACCAGGGAGCACGCCAACTTGACTATGTACCGGCGACAATTATGGCTCTTGA
AATTGGCCGTCCGGTGATGTTCTCGCTCGCAGCCGACGGCAAGGCAGGAGTACGTAAGGTGCTGCGTATG
CTGGTTGATGAACTCGAAGTGACGATCAACGCGGCCGCACTCGAGCATCATCACCATCACCACCACCACC
ACCACTGAGATCCGGCTGCTAACAAAGCCCGAAAGGAAGCTGAGTTGGCTGCTGCCACCGCTGAGCAATA
ACTAGCATAACCCCTTGGGGCCTCTAAACGGGTCTTGAGGGGTTTTTTGCTGAAAGGAGGAACTATATCC
GGATTGGCGAATGGG
[124 nt withheld, positions 926-1049]
C
[91 nt withheld, positions 1051-1141]
A
[49 nt withheld, positions 1143-1191]
CCTTTGACGTTGGAGTCCACGTTCTTT
[37 nt withheld, positions 1219-1255]
ACCCTATCTCGGTCTATTCTTTTGATTTATAAGGGATTTTGCCGATTTCGGCCTATTGGTTAAAAAATGA
GCTGATTTAACAAAAATTTAACGCGAATTTTAACAAAATATTAACGCTTACAATTTAGGTGGCACTTTTC
GGGGAAATGTGCGCGGAACCCCTATTTGTTTATTTTTCTAAATACATTCAAATATGTATCCGCTCATGAG
ACAATAACCCTGATAAATGCTTCAATAATATTGAAAAAGGAAGAGTATGAGTATTCAACATTTCCGTGTC
GCCCTTATTCCCTTTTTTGCGGCATTTTGCCTTCCTGTTTTTGCTCACCCAGAAACGCTGGTGAAAGTAA
AAGATGCTGAAGATCAGTTGGGTGCACGAGTGGGTTACATCGAACTGGATCTCAACAGCGGTAAGATCCT
TGAGAGTTTTCGCCCCGAAGAACGTTTTCCAATGATGAGCACTTTTAAAGTTCTGCTATGTGGCGCGGTA
TTATCCCGTATTGACGCCGGGCAAGAGCAACTCGGTCGCCGCATACACTATTCTCAGAATGACTTGGTTG
AGTACTCACCAGTCACAGAAAAGCATCTTACGGATGGCATGACAGTAAGAGAATTATGCAGTGCTGCCAT
AACCATGAGTGATAACACTGCGGCCAACTTACTTCTGACAACGATCGGAGGACCGAAGGAGCTAACCGCT
TTTTTGCACAACATGGGGGATCATGTAACTCGCCTTGATCGTTGGGAACCGGAGCTGAATGAAGCCATAC
CAAACGACGAGCGTGACACCACGATGCCTGCAGCAATGGCAACAACGTTGCGCAAACTATTAACTGGCGA
ACTACTTACTCTAGCTTCCCGGCAACAATTAATAGACTGGATGGAGGCGGATAAAGTTGCAGGACCACTT
CTGCGCTCGGCCCTTCCGGCTGGCTGGTTTATTGCTGATAAATCTGGAGCCGGTGAGCGTGGGTCTCGCG
GTATCATTGCAGCACTGGGGCCAGATGGTAAGCCCTCCCGTATCGTAGTTATCTACACGACGGGGAGTCA
GGCAACTATGGATGAACGAAATAGACAGATCGCTGAGATAGGTGCCTCACTGATTAAGCATTGGTAACTG
TCAGACCAAGTTTACTCATATATACTTTAGATTGATTTAAAACTTCATTTTTAATTTAAAAGGATCTAGG
TGAAGATCCTTTTTGATAATCTCATGACCAAAATCCCTTAACGTGAGTTTTCGTTCCACTGAGCGTCAGA
CCCCGTAGAAAAGATCAAAGGATCTTCTTGAGATCCTTTTTTTCTGCGCGTAATCTGCTGCTTGCAAACA
AAAAAACCACCGCTACCAGCGGTGGTTTGTTTGCCGGATCAAGAGCTACCAACTCTTTTTCCGAAGGTAA
CTGGCTTCAGCAGAGCGCAGATACCAAATACTGTCCTTCTAGTGTAGCCGTAGTTAGGCCACCACTTCAA
GAACTCTGTAGCACCGCCTACATACCTCGCTCTGCTAATCCTGTTACCAGTGGCTGCTGCCAGTGGCGAT
AAGTCGTGTCTTACCGGGTTGGACTCAAGACGATAGTTACCGGATAAGGCGCAGCGGTCGGGCTGAACGG
GGGGTTCGTGCACACAGCCCAGCTTGGAGCGAACGACCTACACCGAACTGAGATACCTACAGCGTGAGCT
ATGAGAAAGCGCCACGCTTCCCGAAGGGAGAAAGGCGGACAGGTATCCGGTAAGCGGCAGGGTCGGAACA
GGAGAGCGCACGAGGGAGCTTCCAGGGGGAAACGCCTGGTATCTTTATAGTCCTGTCGGGTTTCGCCACC
TCTGACTTGAGCGTCGATTTTTGTGATGCTCGTCAGGGGGGCGGAGCCTATGGAAAAACGCCAGCAACGC
GGCCTTTTTACGGTTCCTGGCCTTTTGCTGGCCTTTTGCTCACATGTTCTTTCCTGCGTTATCCCCTGAT
TCTGTGGATAACCGTATTACCGCCTTTGAGTGAGCTGATACCGCTCGCCGCAGCCGAACGACCGAGCGCA
GCGAGTCAGTGAGCGAGGAAGCGGAAGAGCGCCTGATGCGGTATTTTCTCCTTACGCATCTGTGCGGTAT
TTCACACCGCAATGGTGCACTCTCAGTACAATCTGCTCTGATGCCGCATAGTTAAGCCAGTATACACTCC
GCTATCGCTACGTGACTGGGTCATGGCTGCGCCCCGACACCCGCCAACACCCGCTGACGCGCCCTGACGG
GCTTGTCTGCTCCCGGCATCCGCTTACAGACAAGCTGTGACCGTCTCCGGGAGCTGCATGTGTCAGAGGT
TTTCACCGTCATCACCGAAACGCGCGAGGCAGCTGCGGTAAAGCTCATCAGCGTGGTCGTGAAGCGATTC
ACAGATGTCTGCCTGTTCATCCGCGTCCAGCTCGTTGAGTTTCTCCAGAAGCGTTAATGTCTGGCTTCTG
ATAAAGCGGGCCATGTTAAGGGCGGTTTTTTCCTGTTTGGTCACTGATGCCTCCGTGTAAGGGGGATTTC
TGTTCATGGGGGTAATGATACCGATGAAACGAGAGAGGATGCTCACGATACGGGTTACTGATGATGAACA
TGCCCGGTTACTGGAACGTTGTGAGGGTAAACAACTGGCGGTATGGATGCGGCGGGACCAGAGAAAAATC
ACTCAGGGTCAATGCCAGCGCTTCGTTAATACAGATGTAGGTGTTCCACAGGGTAGCCAGCAGCATCCTG
CGATGCAGATCCGGAACATAATGGTGCAGGGCGCTGACTTCCGCGTTTCCAGACTTTACGAAACACGGAA
ACCGAAGACCATTCATGTTGTTGCTCAGGTCGCAGACGTTTTGCAGCAGCAGTCGCTTCACGTTCGCTCG
CGTATCGGTGATTCATTCTGCTAACCAGTAAGGCAACCCCGCCAGCCTAGCCGGGTCCTCAACGACAGGA
GCACGATCATGCGCACCCGTGGGGCCGCCATGCCGGCGATAATGGCCTGCTTCTCGCCGAAACGTTTGGT
GGCGGGACCAGTGACGAAGGCTTGAGCGAGGGCGTGCAAGATTCCGAATACCGCAAGCGACAGGCCGATC
ATCGTCGCGCTCCAGCGAAAGCGGTCCTCGCCGAAAATGACCCAGAGCGCTGCCGGCACCTGTCCTACGA
GTTGCATGATAAAGAAGACAGTCATAAGTGCGGCGACGATAGTCATGCCCCGCGCCCACCGGAAGGAGCT
GACTGGGTTGAAGGCTCTCAAGGGCATCGGTCGAGATCCCGGTGCCTAATGAGTGAGCTAACTTACATTA
ATTGCGTTGCGCTCACTGCCCGCTTTCCAGTCGGGAAACCTGTCGTGCCAGCTGCATTAATGAATCGGCC
AACGCGCGGGGAGAGGCGGTTTGCGTATTGGGCGCCAGGGTGGTTTTTCTTTTCACCAGTGAGACGGGCA
ACAGCTGATTGCCCTTCACCGCCTGGCCCTGAGAGAGTTGCAGCAAGCGGTCCACGCTGGTTTGCCCCAG
CAGGCGAAAATCCTGTTTGATGGTGGTTAACGGCGGGATATAACATGAGCTGTCTTCGGTATCGTCGTAT
CCCACTACCGAGATATCCGCACCAACGCGCAGCCCGGACTCGGTAATGGCGCGCATTGCGCCCAGCGCCA
TCTGATCGTTGGCAACCAGCATCGCAGTGGGAACGATGCCCTCATTCAGCATTTGCATGGTTTGTTGAAA
ACCGGACATGGCACTCCAGTCGCCTTCCCGTTCCGCTATCGGCTGAATTTGATTGCGAGTGAGATATTTA
TGCCAGCCAGCCAGACGCAGACGCGCCGAGACAGAACTTAATGGGCCCGCTAACAGCGCGATTTGCTGGT
GACCCAATGCGACCAGATGCTCCACGCCCAGTCGCGTACCGTCTTCATGGGAGAAAATAATACTGTTGAT
GGGTGTCTGGTCAGAGACATCAAGAAATAACGCCGGAACATTAGTGCAGGCAGCTTCCACAGCAATGGCA
TCCTGGTCATCCAGCGGATAGTTAATGATCAGCCCACTGACGCGTTGCGCGAGAAGATTGTGCACCGCCG
CTTTACAGGCTTCGACGCCGCTTCGTTCTACCATCGACACCACCACGCTGGCACCCAGTTGATCGGCGCG
AGATTTAATCGCCGCGACAATTTGCGACGGCGCGTGCAGGGCCAGACTGGAGGTGGCAACGCCAATCAGC
AACGACTGTTTGCCCGCCAGTTGTTGTGCCACGCGGTTGGGAATGTAATTCAGCTCCGCCATCGCCGCTT
CCACTTTTTCCCGCGTTTTCGCAGAAACGTGGCTGGCCTGGTTCACCACGCGGGAAACGGTCTGATAAGA
GACACCGGCATACTCTGCGACATCGTATAACGTTACTGGTTTCACATTCACCACCCTGAATTGACTCTCT
TCCGGGCGCTATCATGCCATACCGCGAAAGGTTTTGCGCCATTCGATGGTGTCCGGGATCTCGACGCTCT
CCCTTATGCGACTCCTGCATTAGGAAGCAGCCCAGTAGTAGGTTGAGGCCGTTGAGCACCGCCGCCGCAA
GGAATGGTGCATGCAAGGAGATGGCGCCCAACAGTCCCCCGGCCACGGGGCCTGCCACCATACCCACGCC
GAAACAAGCGCTCATGAGCCCGAAGTGGCGAGCCCGATCTTCCCCATCGGTGATGTCGGCGATATAGGCG
CCAGCAACCGCACCTGTGGCGCCGGTGATGCCGGCCACGATGCGTCCGGCGTAGAGGATCGAGATCTCGA
TCCCGCGAAAT
