>Addgene plasmid #163257 | A0A0B2PSV8 | depositor partial sequence | sequence record 316388 | insert gene sequence
ATGAAGACCGAGATGATTACAAATGTAACCGAGTACGAAGCGATCGCGAAAGAAAAGCTGCCAAAGATGG
TTTACGATTATTATGCGTCAGGCGTTACGGTATTCTTCTTCTTCAGCCAGGTTCTTAAGGATAAGAATGT
GGTAGCCCAATTGGTCCGTCGCGCGGAACGCGCTGGGTTCCAGGCCATTGCGTTAACCGTGGACAGCCCG
GTGTTGGGCCGTCGTGAAGCCGATATTAAGAACCGCTTCACACTGCCGCCGAACATGGTTTTCAAGAATT
TCGAGCGTCTGGATCTGGGTAAGTTGGACAAGACCTGTGACAGCGTAGTAACCACATATGTTGCGGTTCT
GTTCGATCGCAGCCTGAACTGGAAGGACATCAAGTGGCTTCTTACAATCACGTCCCTGCCTATTCTCCTG
AAAGGTGTCCTTACCGTTGAAGACACCCGTGTAGCGATCCAGGCCGGCGCGGCGGAAATCATCGTATCAA
ACCAGGGAGCACGCCAACTTGACTATGTACCGGCGACAATTATGGCTCTTGAAATTGGCCGTCCGGTGAT
GTTCTCGCTCGCAGCCGACGGCAAGGCAGGAGTACGTAAGGTGCTGCGTATGCTGGTTGATGAACTCGAA
GTGACGATCAACGCGGCCGCACTCGAGCATCATCACCAT
